>Addgene plasmid #54152 | mEmerald-MAP4-C-10 | depositor partial sequence | sequence record 84316 | insert sequence
GGACGGTCAGATCCGCTAGCGCTACCGGTCGCCACCATGGTGAGCAAGGGCGAGGAGCTGTTCACCGGGG
TGGTGCCCATCCTGGTCGAGCTGGACGGCGACGTAAACGGCCACAAGTTCAGCGTGTCCGGCGAGGGCGA
GGGCGATGCCACCTACGGCAAGCTGACCCTGAAGTTCATCTGCACCACCGGCAAGCTGCCCGTGCCCTGG
CCCACCCTCGTGACCACCTTGACCTACGGCGTGCAGTGCTTCGCCCGCTACCCCGACCACATGAAGCAGC
ACGACTTCTTCAAGTCCGCCATGCCCGAAGGCTACGTCCAGGAGCGCACCATCTTCTTCAAGGACGACGG
CAACTACAAGACCCGCGCCGAGGTGAAGTTCGAGGGCGACACCCTGGTGAACCGCATCGAGCTGAAGGGC
ATCGACTTCAAGGAGGACGGCAACATCCTGGGGCACAAGCTGGAGTACAACTACAACAGCCACAAGGTCT
ATATCACCGCCGACAAGCAGAAGAACGGCATCAAGGTGAACTTCAAGACCCGCCACAACATCGAGGACGG
CAGCGTGCAGCTCGCCGACCACTACCAGCAGAACACCCCCATCGGCGACGGCCCCGTGCTGCTGCCCGAC
AACCACTACCTGAGCACCCAGTCCAAGCTGAGCAAAGACCCCAACGAGAAGCGCGATCACATGGTCCTGC
TGGAGTTCGTGACCGCCGCCGGGATCACTCTCGGCATGGACGAGCTGTACAAGTCCGGACTCAGATCTGG
TGGCTCCGCAGGATCCCGGCAAGAAGAAGCAAAGGCTGCTGTAGGTGTGACTGGAAATGACATCACTACC
CCGCCAAACAAGGAGCCACCACCAAGCCCAGAAAAGAAAGCAAAGCCTTTGGCCACCACTCAACCTGCAA
AGACTTCAACATCGAAAGCCAAAACACAGCCCACTTCTCTCCCTAAGCAACCAGCTCCCACCACCTCTGG
TGGGTTGAATAAAAAACCCATGAGCCTCGCCTCAGGCTCAGTGCCAGCTGCCCCACACAAACGCCCTGCT
GCTGCCACTGCTACTGCCAGGCCTTCCACCCTACCTGCCAGAGACGTGAAGCCAAAGCCAATTACAGAAG
CTAAGGTTGCCGAAAAGCGGACCTCTCCATCCAAGCCTTCATCTGCCCCAGCCCTCAAACCTGGACCTAA
AACCACCCCAACCGTTTCAAAAGCCACATCTCCCTCAACTCTTGTTTCCACTGGACCAAGTAGTAGAAGT
CCAGCTACAACTCTGCCTAAGAGGCCAACCAGCATCAAGACTGAGGGGAAACCTGCTGATGTCAAAAGGA
TGACTGCTAAGTCTGCCTCAGCTGACTTGAGTCGCTCAAAGACCACCTCTGCCAGTTCTGTGAAGAGAAA
CACCACTCCCACTGGGGCAGCACCCCCAGCAGGGATGACTTCCACTCGAGTCAAGCCCATGTCTGCACCT
AGCCGCTCTTCTGGGGCTCTTTCTGTGGACAAGAAGCCCACTTCCACTAAGCCTAGCTCCTCTGCTCCCA
GGGTGAGCCGCCTGGCCACAACTGTTTCTGCCCCTGACCTGAAGAGTGTTCGCTCCAAGGTCGGCTCTAC
AGAAAACATCAAACACCAGCCTGGAGGAGGCCGGGCCAAGGTAGAGAAAAAAACAGAGGCAGCTACCACA
GCTGGGAAGCCTGAACCTAATGCAGTCACTAAAGCAGCCGGCTCCATTGCGAGTGCACAGAAACCGCCTG
CTGGGAAAGTCCAGATAGTATCCAAAAAAGTGAGCTACAGTCATATTCAATCCAAGTGTGTTTCCAAGGA
CAATATTAAGCATGTCCCTGGATGTGGCAATGTTCAGATTCAGAACAAGAAAGTGGACATATCCAAGGTC
TCCTCCAAGTGTGGGTCCAAAGCTAATATCAAGCACAAGCCTGGTGGAGGAGATGTCAAGATTGAAAGTC
AGAAGTTGAACTTCAAGGAGAAGGCCCAAGCCAAAGTGGGATAGGGATCCACCGGATCTAGATAACTGAT
CATAATCAGCCATACCACATTTG
