>Addgene plasmid #54152 | mEmerald-MAP4-C-10 | addgene partial sequence | sequence record 92703 | EGFP-C 5'-CATGGTCCTGCTGGAGTTCGTG-3'
GAGCTGTACAAGTCCGGACTCAGATCTGGTGGCTCCGCAGGATCCCGGCAAGAAGAAGCAAAGGCTGCTG
TAGGTGTGACTGGAAATGACATCACTACCCCGCCAAACAAGGAGCCACCACCAAGCCCAGAAAAGAAAGC
AAAGCCTTTGGCCACCACTCAACCTGCAAAGACTTCAACATCGAAAGCCAAAACACAGCCCACTTCTCTC
CCTAAGCAACCAGCTCCCACCACCTCTGGTGGGTTGAATAAAAAACCCATGAGCCTCGCCTCAGGCTCAG
TGCCAGCTGCCCCACACAAACGCCCTGCTGCTGCCACTGCTACTGCCAGGCCTTCCACCCTACCTGCCAG
AGACGTGAAGCCAAAGCCAATTACAGAAGCTAAGGTTGCCGAAAAGCGGACCTCTCCATCCAAGCCTTCA
TCTGCCCCAGCCCTCAAACCTGGACCTAAAACCACCCCAACCGTTTCAAAAGCCACATCTCCCTCAACTC
TTGTTTCCACTGGACCAAGTAGTAGAAGTCCAGCTACAACTCTGCCTAAGAGGCCAACCAGCATCAAGAC
TGAGGGGAAACCTGCTGATGTCAAAAGGATGACTGCTAAGTCTGCCTCAGCTGACTTGAGTCGCTCAAAG
ACCACCTCTGCCAGTTCTGTGAAGAGAAACACCACTCCCACTGGGGCAGCACCCCCAGCAGGGATGACTT
CCACTCGAGTCAAGCCCATGTCTGCACCTAGCCGCTCTTCTGGGGCTCTTTCTGTGGACAAGAAGCCCAC
TTCCACTAAGCCTAGCTCCTCTGCTCCCAGGGTGAGCCGCCTGGCCACAACTGTT
