>Addgene plasmid #54152 | mEmerald-MAP4-C-10 | addgene partial sequence | sequence record 93597 | SV40pA-R 5'-GAAATTTGTGATGCTATTGC-3'
AGTTAACAACAACAATTGCATTCATTTTATGTTTCAGGTTCAGGGGGAGGTGTGGGAGGTTTTTTAAAGC
AAGTAAAACCTCTACAAATGTGGTATGGCTGATTATGATCAGTTATCTAGATCCGGTGGATCCCTATCCC
ACTTTGGCTTGGGCCTTCTCCTTGAAGTTCAACTTCTGACTTTCAATCTTGACATCTCCTCCACCAGGCT
TGTGCTTGATATTAGCTTTGGACCCACACTTGGAGGAGACCTTGGATATGTCCACTTTCTTGTTCTGAAT
CTGAACATTGCCACATCCAGGGACATGCTTAATATTGTCCTTGGAAACACACTTGGATTGAATATGACTG
TAGCTCACTTTTTTGGATACTATCTGGACTTTCCCAGCAGGCGGTTTCTGTGCACTCGCAATGGAGCCGG
CTGCTTTAGTGACTGCATTAGGTTCAGGCTTCCCAGCTGTGGTAGCTGCCTCTGTTTTTTTCTCTACCTT
GGCCCGGCCTCCTCCAGGCTGGTGTTTGATGTTTTCTGTAGAGCCGACCTTGGAGCGAACACTCTTCAGG
TCAGGGGCAGAAACAGTTGTGGCCAGGCGGCTCACCCTGGGAGCAGAGGAGCTAGGCTTAGTGGAAGTGG
GCTTCTTGTCCACAGAAAGAGCCCCAGAAGAGCGGCTAGGTGCAGACATGGGCTTGACTCGAGTGGAAGT
CATCCCTGCTGGG
