[The description below was written by a language model from this plasmid's Addgene catalogue record.]
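Description:
mEmerald-MAP4-C-10 is a mammalian expression plasmid built on the mEmerald-C1 backbone (about 4.75 kb without the insert), designed to label microtubules in living cells with a green fluorescent fusion protein. It is maintained as a high-copy plasmid in E. coli under kanamycin selection, and it carries a neomycin resistance marker so that transfected mammalian cells can be selected with G418. No feature table accompanies the record, so the origin of replication and the exact arrangement of the resistance cassette are not stated.

The payload is a fragment of mouse MAP4 (microtubule-associated protein 4) covering amino acids 640–1045 rather than the full-length protein. It is fused downstream of mEmerald, so the fluorescent protein sits at the N terminus of the fusion. Expression is driven by the CMV promoter, a strong constitutive promoter in most mammalian cell types. The listed 3′ sequencing primer implies an SV40 polyadenylation signal after the open reading frame. mEmerald is a bright monomeric GFP derivative, recorded here with excitation at 487 nm and emission at 509 nm. The "C-10" in the name probably refers to the C-type vector configuration and the length of the linker between the fluorophore and MAP4, but the record does not say so, and the cloning method is listed as unknown.

The recorded localization is microtubules, so the construct serves as a genetically encoded marker for visualizing the microtubule cytoskeleton by fluorescence microscopy. The associated publication concerns rapid three-dimensional live-cell imaging with Bessel beam plane illumination.
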