Addgene plasmid #54152: mEmerald-MAP4-C-10
Purpose: Localization: Microtubules, Excitation: 487, Emission: 509
Depositing lab: Michael Davidson. Publication: Rapid three-dimensional isotropic imaging of living cells using Bessel beam plane illumination. Planchon TA, Gao L, Milkie DE, Davidson MW, Galbraith JA, Galbraith CG, Betzig E. Nat Methods. 2011 May;8(5):417-23. doi: 10.1038/nmeth.1586. Epub 2011 Mar 4. PubMed 21378978.
Backbone
  Vector backbone: mEmerald-C1
  Backbone size w/o insert (bp): 4750
  Vector type: Mammalian Expression
  Selectable markers: Neomycin (select with G418)
Growth in bacteria
  Bacterial resistance: Kanamycin, 50 μg/mL
  Growth temperature: 37°C
  Growth strain: DH5alpha
  Copy number: High Copy
Gene/Insert
  Gene/Insert name: MAP4 (alt name: AAA16372.1)
  Species: M. musculus (mouse)
  Mutation: aa 640-1045 of MAP4
  Promoter: CMV
  Tag / fusion protein: mEmerald (N terminal on backbone)
  Cloning method: Unknown
  Sequencing primers: 5′ CMV-F; 3′ SV40pA-R
Terms and licenses: Academic/Nonprofit Terms; Industry Terms
Depositor comments: . Excitation = 487; Emission = 509. Localization data: Microtubules
How to cite: mEmerald-MAP4-C-10 was a gift from Michael Davidson (Addgene plasmid # 54152 ; http://n2t.net/addgene:54152 ; RRID:Addgene_54152)
